Addgene plasmid #65348: pKMV-VioB
Purpose: systhesis of vioB gene in the violacein pathway
Depositing lab: Junbiao Dai. Depositing organization: Tsinghua University. Publication: YeastFab: the design and construction of standard biological parts for metabolic engineering in Saccharomyces cerevisiae. Guo Y, Dong J, Zhou T, Auxillos J, Li T, Zhang W, Wang L, Shen Y, Luo Y, Zheng Y, Lin J, Chen GQ, Wu Q, Cai Y, Dai J. Nucleic Acids Res. 2015 May 8. pii: gkv464. 10.1093/nar/gkv464 PubMed 25956650.
Backbone
  Vector backbone: pKMV
  Vector type: Synthetic Biology
Growth in bacteria
  Bacterial resistance: Kanamycin, 50 μg/mL
  Growth temperature: 37°C
  Growth strain: DH5alpha
  Copy number: High Copy
Gene/Insert
  Gene/Insert name: vioB
  Species: Synthetic
  Insert size (bp): 2998
  Cloning method: Unknown
  Sequencing primers: 5′ M13-F20; 3′ M13 Reverse
Terms and licenses: Academic/Nonprofit Terms; Industry Terms: Not Available to Industry
How to cite: pKMV-VioB was a gift from Junbiao Dai (Addgene plasmid # 65348 ; http://n2t.net/addgene:65348 ; RRID:Addgene_65348)
