[The description below was written by a language model from this plasmid's Addgene catalogue record and pLannotate feature annotations shown in this document.]
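Description:
pKMV-VioB is a small (about 5 kb) bacterial cloning plasmid in the synthetic-biology category, built on the pKMV backbone and carrying a synthetic copy of the vioB open reading frame. It is propagated in E. coli from a high-copy ColE1/pUC-type origin and selected with kanamycin. Resistance comes from an aph(3')-Ia aminoglycoside phosphotransferase gene that the annotation places directly downstream of a bla (AmpR) promoter. A short remnant of lacZα lies just upstream of the insert, and the M13 forward and reverse sequencing primer sites flank it. This suggests that the gene occupies a former lacZα-type cloning site, although the record lists the cloning method as unknown.

The insert is recorded as roughly 3 kb of synthetic DNA. Its coding sequence matches VioB of Chromobacterium violaceum, an enzyme of the violacein pigment pathway. VioB catalyses the hydrogen peroxide-dependent coupling of two tryptophan-derived indole-3-pyruvate imine molecules into a dimer that serves as the substrate for the next enzyme, VioE. No promoter, terminator, tag or yeast replication or selection element is annotated around the gene, so the plasmid appears to store the ORF as a part rather than to express it.

The stated purpose is synthesis of the vioB gene, and the associated work describes a collection of standard biological parts for metabolic engineering in Saccharomyces cerevisiae. In that context the construct most plausibly serves as a source of the vioB coding part, to be combined with promoter and terminator parts into transcription units when reconstituting the violacein pathway. The record itself does not detail that assembly scheme.
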