Features (pLannotate 1.2.2; 5 found; start..end, strand, type, name):
     74..94      -  CDS            lacZα (fragment): LacZα fragment of β-galactosidase; lacZ fragment
    125..3118    +  CDS            vioB: VIOB_CHRVO - Experimental evidence at protein level: Swiss-Prot protein existence level 1. Catalyzes the hydrogen peroxide-dependent dimerization of two L-tryptophan-derived molecules (imine form of indole 3-pyruvate (IPA)), to form an uncharacterized product suggested to be indole-3-pyruvate imine dimer that can spontaneously convert into dichlorochromopyrrolate (CPA). The uncharacterized product is the substrate of VioE. From Chromobacterium violaceum (strain ATCC 12472 / DSM 30191 / JCM 1249 / NBRC 12614 / NCIMB 9131 / NCTC 9757).
   3353..3941    -  rep_origin     ori: high-copy-number ColE1/pMB1/pBR322/pUC origin of replication
   4112..4927    -  CDS            KanR: aminoglycoside phosphotransferase; aph(3')-Ia; confers resistance to kanamycin in bacteria or G418 (Geneticin®) in eukaryotes
   4928..5032    -  promoter       AmpR promoter: bla
>Addgene plasmid #65348 | pKMV-VioB | depositor full sequence | sequence record 110581 | Full Sequence
GCCACCTGACGTCTAAGAAACCATTATTATCATGACATTAACCTATAAAAATAGGCGTATCACGAGGCCC
TTTCGTTGTAAAACGACGGCCAGTCGTCTCGATCCGCAGTGTCTTGCGTCTCTGATGAGCATTCTGGATT
TCCCGCGTATCCACTTCCGTGGCTGGGCCCGTGTCAATGCGCCGACCGCGAACCGCGATCCGCACGGCCA
CATCGATATGGCCAGCAATACCGTGGCGATGGCGGGTGAGCCGTTCGACCTGGCACGCCATCCTACGGAG
TTCCACCGTCACCTGCGCTCCCTGGGTCCGCGCTTCGGCTTGGATGGTCGTGCTGACCCGGAAGGCCCGT
TCAGCCTGGCCGAGGGCTACAACGCTGCCGGTAACAACCACTTTTCGTGGGAGAGCGCAACCGTTAGCCA
CGTGCAATGGGATGGCGGTGAGGCGGATCGTGGTGACGGTCTGGTCGGTGCTCGTTTGGCACTGTGGGGT
CACTACAATGATTATCTGCGTACCACCTTCAATCGTGCTCGTTGGGTCGACAGCGACCCGACGCGCCGTG
ACGCTGCACAAATCTATGCGGGCCAATTCACCATTAGCCCGGCTGGTGCCGGTCCGGGTACGCCGTGGCT
GTTTACGGCAGACATTGATGATAGCCATGGTGCACGTTGGACGCGTGGCGGCCACATTGCAGAGCGTGGC
GGCCACTTCTTGGATGAAGAGTTTGGTCTGGCACGCCTGTTTCAGTTCTCTGTGCCGAAAGATCACCCAC
ATTTTCTGTTTCACCCGGGTCCGTTTGATTCCGAGGCCTGGCGTCGTCTGCAATTGGCTCTGGAGGATGA
CGACGTTCTGGGTCTGACCGTGCAATATGCGTTGTTCAATATGAGCACCCCGCCTCAGCCGAACAGCCCG
GTTTTTCACGATATGGTCGGTGTTGTCGGTCTGTGGCGTCGTGGTGAACTGGCGAGCTACCCGGCTGGTC
GTCTGCTGCGTCCGCGTCAACCGGGTCTGGGTGACCTGACCCTGCGCGTCAACGGTGGTCGCGTTGCGCT
GAATTTGGCGTGTGCCATTCCGTTCAGCACTCGTGCCGCGCAGCCAAGCGCACCGGACCGCCTGACCCCG
GACCTGGGTGCCAAACTGCCGCTGGGCGATCTGCTGCTGCGTGATGAGGACGGCGCACTGTTGGCACGTG
TGCCGCAGGCTCTGTACCAAGACTATTGGACGAATCACGGTATTGTGGACCTGCCGCTGCTGCGCGAACC
GCGTGGTAGCTTGACCCTGAGCAGCGAACTGGCGGAGTGGCGTGAGCAAGACTGGGTCACCCAAAGCGAC
GCGTCTAACCTGTACCTGGAGGCACCGGATCGCCGTCACGGTCGCTTTTTCCCTGAGAGCATCGCGCTGC
GCAGCTACTTTCGCGGTGAAGCGCGTGCGCGTCCGGATATCCCGCATCGTATCGAGGGCATGGGCCTGGT
CGGCGTCGAATCTCGTCAGGATGGCGACGCTGCGGAATGGCGTCTGACGGGTCTGCGTCCGGGTCCGGCA
CGCATTGTTCTGGACGATGGTGCCGAGGCGATCCCTCTGCGTGTTCTGCCTGACGATTGGGCGCTGGATG
ACGCGACCGTCGAAGAAGTGGATTACGCCTTTTTGTACCGCCACGTTATGGCGTATTACGAGCTGGTGTA
TCCATTCATGAGCGACAAGGTGTTTTCCCTGGCTGATCGTTGCAAATGTGAAACGTACGCACGTCTGATG
TGGCAGATGTGTGATCCGCAGAACCGCAACAAGTCCTATTACATGCCGAGCACCCGCGAACTGTCGGCAC
CGAAAGCTCGTTTGTTCTTGAAGTATCTGGCCCACGTGGAAGGCCAGGCACGCCTGCAAGCACCTCCGCC
AGCGGGTCCGGCACGCATTGAATCTAAAGCCCAGTTGGCGGCAGAGCTGCGTAAAGCCGTCGACCTGGAG
CTGTCTGTGATGCTGCAATACCTGTACGCGGCGTATAGCATTCCGAACTATGCACAGGGCCAACAACGTG
TTCGTGACGGTGCGTGGACCGCCGAGCAGCTGCAACTGGCGTGCGGTAGCGGTGACCGTCGCCGTGATGG
CGGTATTCGTGCAGCACTGCTGGAAATTGCTCATGAAGAAATGATTCATTACCTGGTCGTTAACAACCTG
CTGATGGCCCTGGGCGAGCCGTTCTACGCGGGTGTCCCGCTGATGGGCGAAGCGGCACGTCAGGCGTTTG
GCCTGGACACCGAGTTCGCTCTGGAACCGTTTAGCGAAAGCACGCTGGCACGTTTTGTTCGTCTGGAATG
GCCGCACTTTATCCCAGCACCGGGCAAATCCATCGCGGACTGCTATGCCGCCATTCGTCAGGCGTTTTTG
GATCTGCCGGACTTGTTTGGTGGCGAGGCAGGTAAGCGTGGCGGTGAACACCACCTGTTCCTGAATGAGC
TGACCAACCGTGCGCATCCGGGTTATCAACTGGAAGTTTTCGATCGCGACTCGGCGCTGTTTGGTATTGC
ATTTGTGACCGATCAGGGCGAAGGTGGCGCTCTGGACAGCCCGCACTACGAACATAGCCATTTTCAACGT
CTGCGTGAAATGAGCGCGCGTATCATGGCTCAAAGCGCACCGTTCGAACCGGCGCTGCCGGCGTTGCGTA
ATCCGGTTCTGGATGAGAGCCCGGGTTGCCAACGTGTCGCAGACGGTCGTGCGCGTGCGCTGATGGCATT
GTACCAAGGCGTTTATGAGCTGATGTTTGCGATGATGGCGCAGCACTTCGCCGTGAAACCGCTGGGTAGC
TTGCGTCGCAGCCGCCTGATGAACGCAGCAATCGATCTGATGACCGGTCTGTTGCGTCCGCTGAGCTGCG
CGCTGATGAACCTGCCAAGCGGCATCGCCGGTCGCACGGCCGGTCCGCCGCTGCCGGGTCCGGTTGACAC
CCGTAGCTATGACGACTACGCGCTGGGCTGTCGCATGCTGGCACGCCGTTGCGAGCGTCTGCTGGAGCAG
GCGAGCATGCTGGAACCGGGTTGGCTGCCGGATGCGCAGATGGAGCTGCTGGATTTCTATCGTCGCCAAA
TGCTGGACTTGGCGTGCGGCAAACTGAGCCGCGAGGCCTAATAGCAGAGACGGAGTCACTGCCAACCGAG
ACGGTCATAGCTGTTTCCTGTGTGCCGCTTCCTCGCTCACTGACTCGCTGCGCTCGGTCGTTCGGCTGCG
GCGAGCGGTATCAGCTCACTCAAAGGCGGTAATACGGTTACCCACAGAATCAGGGGATAACGCAGGAAAG
AACATGTGAGCAAAAGGCCAGCAAAAGGCCAGGAACCGTAAAAAGGCCGCGTTGCTGGCGTTTTTCCATA
GGCTCCGCCCCCCTGACGAGCATCACAAAAATCGACGCTCAAGTCAGAGGTGGCGAAACCCGACAGGACT
ATAAAGATACCAGGCGTTTCCCCCTGGAAGCTCCCTCGTGCGCTCTCCTGTTCCGACCCTGCCGCTTACC
GGATACCTGTCCGCCTTTCTCCCTTCGGGAAGCGTGGCGCTTTCTCATAGCTCACGCTGTAGGTATCTCA
GTTCGGTGTAGGTCGTTCGCTCCAAGCTGGGCTGTGTGCACGAACCCCCCGTTCAGCCCGACCGCTGCGC
CTTATCCGGTAACTATCGTCTTGAGTCCAACCCGGTAAGACACGACTTATCGCCACTGGCAGCAGCCACT
GGTAACAGGATTAGCAGAGCGAGGTATGTAGGCGGTGCTACAGAGTTCTTGAAGTGGTGGCCTAACTACG
GCTACACTAGAAGGACAGTATTTGGTATCTGCGCTCTGCTGAAGCCAGTTACCTTCGGAAAAAGAGTTGG
TAGCTCTTGATCCGGCAAACAAACCACCGCTGGTAGCGGTGGTTTTTTTGTTTGCAAGCAGCAGATTACG
CGCAGAAAAAAAGGATCTCAAGAAGATCCTTTGATCTTTTCTACGGGGTCTGACGCTCAGTGGAACGAAA
ACTCACGTTAAGGGATTTTGGTCATGAGATTATCAAAAAGGATCTTCACCTAGATCCTTTTAAATTAAAA
ATGAAGTTTTAAATCAATCTAAAGTATATATGAGTAAACTTGGTCTGACAGTTAGAAAAACTCATCGAGC
ATCAAATGAAACTGCAATTTATTCATATCAGGATTATCAATACCATATTTTTGAAAAAGCCGTTTCTGTA
ATGAAGGAGAAAACTCACCGAGGCAGTTCCATAGGATGGCAAGATCCTGGTATCGGTCTGCGATTCCGAC
TCGTCCAACATCAATACAACCTATTAATTTCCCCTCGTCAAAAATAAGGTTATCAAGTGAGAAATCACCA
TGAGTGACGACTGAATCCGGTGAGAATGGCAAAAGTTTATGCATTTCTTTCCAGACTTGTTCAACAGGCC
AGCCATTACGCTCGTCATCAAAATCACTCGCATCAACCAAACCGTTATTCATTCGTGATTGCGCCTGAGC
GAGTCGAAATACGCGATCGCTGTTAAAAGGACAATTACAAACAGGAATCGAATGCAACCGGCGCAGGAAC
ACGGCCAGCGCATCAACAATATTTTCACCTGAATCAGGATATTCTTCTAATACCTGGAATGCTGTTTTCC
CGGGGATCGCTGTGGTGAGTAACCATGCATCATCAGGAGTACGGATAAAATGCTTGATGGTCGGAAGAGG
CATAAATTCCGTCAGCCAGTTTAGTCTGACCATCTCATCTGTAACATCATTGGCAACGCTACCTTTGCCA
TGTTTCAGAAACAACTCTGGCGCATCGGGCTTCCCATACAATCGATAGATTGTCGCACCTGATTGCCCGA
CATTATCGCGAGCCCATTTATACCCATATAAATCAGCATCCATGTTGGAATTTAATCGCGGCCTAGAGCA
AGACGTTTCCCGTTGAATATGGCTCATACTCTTCCTTTTTCAATATTATTGAAGCATTTATCAGGGTTAT
TGTCTCATGAGCGGATACATATTTGAATGTATTTAGAAAAATAAACAAATAGGGGTTCCGCGCACATTTC
CCCGAAAAGT
