>Addgene plasmid #65348 | pKMV-VioB | addgene partial sequence | sequence record 137495 | M13-F20 5'-TGTAAAACGACGGCCAGT-3'
CGTCTCTGATGAGCATTCTGGATTTCCCGCGTATCCACTTCCGTGGCTGGGCCCGTGTCAATGCGCCGAC
CGCGAACCGCGATCCGCACGGCCACATCGATATGGCCAGCAATACCGTGGCGATGGCGGGTGAGCCGTTC
GACCTGGCACGCCATCCTACGGAGTTCCACCGTCACCTGCGCTCCCTGGGTCCGCGCTTCGGCTTGGATG
GTCGTGCTGACCCGGAAGGCCCGTTCAGCCTGGCCGAGGGCTACAACGCTGCCGGTAACAACCACTTTTC
GTGGGAGAGCGCAACCGTTAGCCACGTGCAATGGGATGGCGGTGAGGCGGATCGTGGTGACGGTCTGGTC
GGTGCTCGTTTGGCACTGTGGGGTCACTACAATGATTATCTGCGTACCACCTTCAATCGTGCTCGTTGGG
TCGACAGCGACCCGACGCGCCGTGACGCTGCACAAATCTATGCGGGCCAATTCACCATTAGCCCGGCTGG
TGCCGGTCCGGGTACGCCGTGGCTGTTTACGGCAGACATTGATGATAGCCATGGTGCACGTTGGACGCGT
GGCGGCCACATTGCAGAGCGTGGCGGCCACTTCTTGGATGAAGAGTTTGGTCTGGCACGCCTGTTTCAGT
TCTCTGTGCCGAAAGATCACCCACATTTTCTGTTTCACCCGGGTCCGTTTGATTCCGAGGCCTGGCGTCG
TCTGCAATTGGCTCTGGAGGATGACGACGTTCTGGGTCTGACCGTGCAATATGCGTTGTTCAATATGAGC
ACCCCGCCTCAGCCGAACAGCCCGGTTT
