>Addgene plasmid #65348 | pKMV-VioB | addgene partial sequence | sequence record 137566 | M13-Rev 5'-CAGGAAACAGCTATGACC-3'
AGTTTGCCGCACGCCAAGTCCAGCATTTGGCGACGATAGAAATCCAGCAGCTCCATCTGCGCATCCGGCA
GCCAACCCGGTTCCAGCATGCTCGCCTGCTCCAGCAGACGCTCGCAACGGCGTGCCAGCATGCGACAGCC
CAGCGCGTAGTCGTCATAGCTACGGGTGTCAACCGGACCCGGCAGCGGCGGACCGGCCGTGCGACCGGCG
ATGCCGCTTGGCAGGTTCATCAGCGCGCAGCTCAGCGGACGCAACAGACCGGTCATCAGATCGATTGCTG
CGTTCATCAGGCGGCTGCGACGCAAGCTACCCAGCGGTTTCACGGCGAAGTGCTGCGCCATCATCGCAAA
CATCAGCTCATAAACGCCTTGGTACAATGCCATCAGCGCACGCGCACGACCGTCTGCGACACGTTGGCAA
CCCGGGCTCTCATCCAGAACCGGATTACGCAACGCCGGCAGCGCCGGTTCGAACGGTGCGCTTTGAGCCA
TGATACGCGCGCTCATTTCACGCAGACGTTGAAAATGGCTATGTTCGTAGTGCGGGCTGTCCAGAGCGCC
ACCTTCGCCCTGATCGGTCACAAATGCAATACCAAACAGCGCCGAGTCGCGATCGAAAACTTCCAGTTGA
TAACCCGGATGCGCACGGTTGGTCAGCTCATTCAGGAACAGGTGGTGTTCACCGCCACGCTTACCTGCCT
CGCCACCAAACAAGTCCGGCAGATCCAA
